Addgene plasmid #49331: pAc-y1sgRNA-Cas9
Purpose: Expresses sgRNA targeting yellow gene and Cas9-Puro in Drosophila S2 cells
Depositing lab: Ji-Long Liu. Depositing organization: University of Oxford. Publication: Mutagenesis and homologous recombination in Drosophila cell lines using CRISPR/Cas9. Bassett AR, Tibbit C, Ponting CP, Liu JL. Biol Open. 2013 Dec 10. pii: bio.20137120v1. doi: 10.1242/bio.20137120. PubMed 24326186.
Backbone
  Vector backbone: pAc-STABLE1-Puro
  Backbone manufacturer: Dr. James Sutherland
  Backbone size w/o insert (bp): 6600
  Total vector size (bp): 10658
  Vector type: Insect Expression, CRISPR
  Selectable markers: Puromycin
Growth in bacteria
  Bacterial resistance: Ampicillin, 100 μg/mL
  Growth temperature: 37°C
  Growth strain: DH5alpha
  Copy number: Low Copy
Gene/Insert 1
  Gene/Insert name: Cas9 (alt names: CRISPR associated 9; hspCas9)
  Species: Synthetic; Streptococcus pyogenes
  Insert size (bp): 4278
  Mutation: Human codon optimised
  Promoter: Actin-5c
  Tag / fusion protein: 3xFLAG (N terminal on insert); NLS (N terminal on insert); NLS (C terminal on insert)
  Cloning method: Restriction Enzyme; 5′ cloning site EcoRI (not destroyed); 3′ cloning site HindIII (not destroyed)
  Sequencing primers: 5′ gagttcttgtgctgtgtgga; 3′ tcgagacaaacggcgaaacc
Gene/Insert 2
  Gene/Insert name: dU6-sgRNA
  Species: D. melanogaster (fly), Synthetic
  Insert size (bp): 500
  Promoter: Drosophila U6
  Cloning method: Restriction Enzyme; 5′ cloning site BglII (not destroyed); 3′ cloning site BglII (not destroyed)
  Sequencing primers: 5′ GTTCGACTTGCAGCCTGAAATACG; 3′ AAAAAAGCACCGACTCGGTGC
Gene/Insert 3
  Gene/Insert name: y1 sgRNA
  Species: D. melanogaster (fly)
  Insert size (bp): 20
  Entrez Gene: y (a.k.a. Dmel_CG3757, CG3757, Dmel\CG3757, EG:125H10.2, T6, Y)
  Promoter: Drosophila U6
  Cloning method: Restriction Enzyme; 5′ cloning site BspQI (destroyed during cloning); 3′ cloning site BspQI (destroyed during cloning)
  Sequencing primers: 5′ GTTCGACTTGCAGCCTGAAATACG
Resource information
  A portion of this plasmid was derived from a plasmid made by: The human codon optimised spCas9 gene was amplified from pX330 (Addgene plasmid 42230) deposited by Feng Zhang. The pAc-STABLE1-Puro plasmid was obtained from Dr James Sutherland.
Terms and licenses: Academic/Nonprofit Terms; Industry Terms: Not Available to Industry
Depositor comments: gRNA target sequence GGTTTTGGACACTGGAACCG
How to cite: pAc-y1sgRNA-Cas9 was a gift from Ji-Long Liu (Addgene plasmid # 49331 ; http://n2t.net/addgene:49331 ; RRID:Addgene_49331)
