[The description below was written by a language model from this plasmid's Addgene catalogue record and pLannotate feature annotations shown in this document.]
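Description:
pAc-y1sgRNA-Cas9 is an all-in-one CRISPR/Cas9 plasmid for genome editing in Drosophila S2 cells, built on the pAc-STABLE1-Puro insect expression backbone (about 10.7 kb in total). It is propagated in E. coli through a ColE1/pMB1-type origin with ampicillin selection (AmpR under its own bla promoter). The catalogue lists it as low copy even though the annotated origin is of the high-copy pUC family. Remnants of a tetracycline resistance gene and SV40 large T antigen sequence are also annotated but are only fragments.

The Drosophila actin 5c (Ac5) promoter drives a human codon-optimised Streptococcus pyogenes Cas9, derived from pX330 and carrying an N-terminal 3xFLAG tag and nuclear localisation signals at both ends. The feature table confirms the C-terminal nucleoplasmin NLS, and its split "Cas9(N)/Cas9(C)" annotation simply covers one contiguous coding sequence. A puromycin N-acetyltransferase gene lies shortly downstream in the same orientation, with an SV40 polyadenylation signal annotated just beyond it on the opposite strand. The stated purpose describes "Cas9-Puro" expression, which suggests both proteins come from a single Ac5-driven transcript, but the element linking them is not annotated or stated in the record. Puromycin can be used to select or enrich transfected cells.

In the opposite orientation, directly adjacent to the Ac5 promoter, an RNA polymerase III Drosophila U6-2 promoter transcribes a single guide RNA. This consists of a 20-nt spacer, cloned through BspQI sites that were destroyed in the process, fused to the S. pyogenes gRNA scaffold. The guide (y1) targets the Drosophila yellow gene. The plasmid serves for mutagenesis and homologous recombination experiments at that locus in fly cell lines.
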