Features (pLannotate 1.2.2; 14 found; start..end, strand, type, name):
     13..88      -  misc_RNA       gRNA scaffold: guide RNA scaffold for the Streptococcus pyogenes CRISPR/Cas9 system
    109..508     -  promoter       dU6-2 promoter: RNA polymerase III promoter for Drosophila U6-2 snRNA (Das et al., 1987)
    509..2950    +  promoter       Ac5 promoter: Drosophila melanogaster actin 5c promoter
   3111..4712    +  CDS            Cas9(N): N-terminal portion of Streptococcus pyogenes Cas9 (Zetsche et al., 2015)
   4713..7211    +  CDS            Cas9(C): C-terminal portion of Streptococcus pyogenes Cas9 (Zetsche et al., 2015)
   7212..7259    +  CDS            nucleoplasmin NLS: bipartite nuclear localization signal from nucleoplasmin
   7353..7952    +  CDS            PuroR: puromycin N-acetyltransferase; pac from Streptomyces alboniger; confers resistance to puromycin
   7960..8094    -  polyA_signal   SV40 poly(A) signal: SV40 polyadenylation signal
   8117..8201    -  CDS            large T antigen (fragment): large T antigen from SV40 (simian virus 40)
   8202..8672    +  CDS            TcR (fragment): tetracycline efflux protein; tet; confers resistance to tetracycline
   8716..9304    -  rep_origin     ori: high-copy-number ColE1/pMB1/pBR322/pUC origin of replication
   9475..10335   -  CDS            AmpR: β-lactamase; bla; confers resistance to ampicillin, carbenicillin, and related antibiotics
  10336..10440   -  promoter       AmpR promoter: bla
  10591..6       +  promoter       Ac5 promoter (fragment) (across the origin): Drosophila melanogaster actin 5C promoter
>Addgene plasmid #49331 | pAc-y1sgRNA-Cas9 | depositor full sequence | sequence record 73066 | pAc-y1sgRNA-Cas9 sequence 10666 bps
AGATCTAAAAAAGCACCGACTCGGTGCCACTTTTTCAAGTTGATAACGGACTAGCCTTATTTTAACTTGC
TATTTCTAGCTCTAAAACCGGTTCCAGTGTCCAAAACCGAAGTATTGAGGAAAACATACCTATATAAATG
ATCAACATCAGGAAAGAGCAGTTGAGAATTATAAGAATTGGCAAATGGTCTTAAGAACCCTCTGCTTAAG
ATTTTCAAAATTTCCTTTAGAATCAAAGTGTCCTATTGTTCGTTTGTTGAAAACACAGTTCGATTTATTG
ACTATAATAAATTGATAGTTTTAAATATAGAGGCACGACTAAGAGAGTTTGGTTTTGTTTTGGTTAGGGA
CCAAAAAAAGTATACATAACGAATAAAAAAGGATTTAAGTGCAAATGGTAAAAAAGTGTCGAGTTTTTCT
TGAGTTGATTGTGCTGTAATGAGACTCTGCATTCGGCATTTGACTCGGCTTTTCCTACTCGTGCCGTATT
TCAGGCTGCAAGTCGAACAGATCTCGCTGCCTGTTATGTGGCCCACAAACCAAGACACGTTTTATGGCCA
TTAAAGCTGGCTGATCGTCGCCAAACACCAAATACATAATGAATATGTACACATTCGAGAAAGAAGCGAT
CAAAGAAGCGTCTTCGGGCGGAGTAGGAGAATGCGGAGGAGAAGGAGAACGAGCTGATCTAGTATCTCTC
CACAATCCAATGCCAACTGACCAACTGGCCATATTCGGAGCAATTTGAAGCCAATTTCCATCGCCTGGCG
ATCGCTCCATTCTTGGCTATATGTTTTTCACCGTTACCCGGGGCCATTTTCAAAGACTCGTCGGCAAGAT
AAGATTGTGTCACTCGCTGTCTCTCTTCATTTGTCGAAGAATGCTGAGGAATTTCGCGATGACGTCGGCG
AGTATTTTGAAGAATGAGAATAATTTGTATTTATACGAAAATCAGTTAGTGGAATTTTCTACAAAAACAT
GTTATCTATAGATAATTTTGTTGCAAAATATGTTGACTATGACAAAGATTGTATGTATATACCTTTAATG
TATTCTCATTTTCTTATGTATTTATAATGGCAATGATGATACTGATGATATTTTAAGATGATGCCAGACC
ACAGGCTGATTTCTGCGTCTTTTGCCGAACGCAGTGCATGTGCGGTTGTTGTTTTTTGGAATAGTTTCAA
TTTTCGGACTGTCCGCTTTGATTTCAGTTTCTTGGCTTATTCAAAAAGCAAAGTAAAGCCAAAAAAGCGA
GATGGCAATACCAAATGCGGCAAAACGGTAGTGGAAGGAAAGGGGTGCGGGGCAGCGGAAGGAAGGGTGG
GGCGGGGCGTGGCGGGGTCTGTGGCTGGGCGCGACGTCACCGACGTTGGAGCCACTCCTTTGACCATGTG
TGCGTGTGTGTATTATTCGTGTCTCGCCACTCGCCGGTTGTTTTTTTCTTTTTATCTCGCTCTCTCTAGC
GCCATCTCGTACGCATGCTCAACGCACCGCATGTTGCCGTGTCCTTTATGCGTCATTTTGGCTCGAAATA
GGCAATTATTTAAACAAAGATTAGTCAACGAAAACGCTAAAATAAATAAGTCTACAATATGGTTACTTAT
TGCCATGTGTGTGCAGCCAACGATAGCAACAAAAGCAACAACACAGTGGCTTTCCCTCTTTCACTTTTTG
TTTGCAAGCGCGTGCGAGCAAGACGGCACGACCGGCAAACGCAATTACGCTGACAAAGAGCAGACGAAGT
TTTGGCCGAAAAACATCAAGGCGCCTGATACGAATGCATTTGCAATAACAATTGCGATATTTAATATTGT
TTATGAAGCTGTTTGACTTCAAAACACACAAAAAAAAAAATAAAACAAATTATTTGAAAGAGAATTAGGA
ATCGGACAGCTTATCGTTACGGGCTAACAGCACACCGAGACGAAATAGCTTACCTGACGTCACAGCCTCT
GGAAGAACTGCCGCCAAGCAGAGAGAGAGAGAAAAAGAGGGAGAGCAGCTTAGACCGCATGTGCTTGTGT
GTGAGGCGTCTCTCTCTTCGTCTCCTGTTTGCGCAAACGCATAGACTGCACTGAGAAAATCGATTACCTA
TTTTTTATGAATGAATATTTGCACTATTACTATTCAAAACTATTAAGATAGCAATCACATTCAATAGCCA
AATACTATACCACCTGAGCGATGCAACGAAATGATCAATTTGAGCAAAAATGCTGCATATTTAGGACGGC
ATCATTATAGAAATGCTTCTTGCTGTGTACTTTTCTCTCGTCTGGCAGCTGTTTCGCCGTTATTGTTAAA
ACCGGCTTAAGTTAGGTGTGTTTTCTACGACTAGTGATGCCCCTACTAGAAGATGTGTGTTGCACAAATG
TCCCTGAATAACCAATTTGAAGTGCAGATAGCAGTAAACGTAAGCTAATATGAATATTATTTAACTGTAA
TGTTTTAATATCGCTGGACATTACTAATAAACCCACTATAAACACATGTACATATGTATGTTTTGGCATA
CAATGAGTAGTTGGGGAAAAAATGTGTAAAAGCACCGTGACCATCACAGCATAAAGATAACCAGCTGAAG
TATCGAATATGAGTAACCCCCAAATTGAATCACATGCCGCAACTGATAGGACCCATGGAAGTACACTCTT
CATGGCGATATACAAGACACACACAAGCACGAACACCCAGTTGCGGAGGAAATTCTCCGTAAATGAAAAC
CCAATCGGCGAACAATTCATACCCATATATGGTAAAAGTTTTGAACGCGACTTGAGAGCGGAGAGCATTG
CGGCTGATAAGGTTTTAGCGCTAAGCGGGCTTTATAAAACGGGCTGCGGGACCAGTTTTCATATCACTAC
CGTTTGAGTTCTTGTGCTGTGTGGATACTCCTCCCGACACAAAGCCGCTCCATCAGCCAGCAGTCGTCTA
ATCCAGAGACCCCGGATCGGGGTACCTACTAGTCCAGTGTGGTGGAATTCATGGACTATAAGGACCACGA
CGGAGACTACAAGGATCATGATATTGATTACAAAGACGATGACGATAAGATGGCCCCAAAGAAGAAGCGG
AAGGTCGGTATCCACGGAGTCCCAGCAGCCGACAAGAAGTACAGCATCGGCCTGGACATCGGCACCAACT
CTGTGGGCTGGGCCGTGATCACCGACGAGTACAAGGTGCCCAGCAAGAAATTCAAGGTGCTGGGCAACAC
CGACCGGCACAGCATCAAGAAGAACCTGATCGGAGCCCTGCTGTTCGACAGCGGCGAAACAGCCGAGGCC
ACCCGGCTGAAGAGAACCGCCAGAAGAAGATACACCAGACGGAAGAACCGGATCTGCTATCTGCAAGAGA
TCTTCAGCAACGAGATGGCCAAGGTGGACGACAGCTTCTTCCACAGACTGGAAGAGTCCTTCCTGGTGGA
AGAGGATAAGAAGCACGAGCGGCACCCCATCTTCGGCAACATCGTGGACGAGGTGGCCTACCACGAGAAG
TACCCCACCATCTACCACCTGAGAAAGAAACTGGTGGACAGCACCGACAAGGCCGACCTGCGGCTGATCT
ATCTGGCCCTGGCCCACATGATCAAGTTCCGGGGCCACTTCCTGATCGAGGGCGACCTGAACCCCGACAA
CAGCGACGTGGACAAGCTGTTCATCCAGCTGGTGCAGACCTACAACCAGCTGTTCGAGGAAAACCCCATC
AACGCCAGCGGCGTGGACGCCAAGGCCATCCTGTCTGCCAGACTGAGCAAGAGCAGACGGCTGGAAAATC
TGATCGCCCAGCTGCCCGGCGAGAAGAAGAATGGCCTGTTCGGAAACCTGATTGCCCTGAGCCTGGGCCT
GACCCCCAACTTCAAGAGCAACTTCGACCTGGCCGAGGATGCCAAACTGCAGCTGAGCAAGGACACCTAC
GACGACGACCTGGACAACCTGCTGGCCCAGATCGGCGACCAGTACGCCGACCTGTTTCTGGCCGCCAAGA
ACCTGTCCGACGCCATCCTGCTGAGCGACATCCTGAGAGTGAACACCGAGATCACCAAGGCCCCCCTGAG
CGCCTCTATGATCAAGAGATACGACGAGCACCACCAGGACCTGACCCTGCTGAAAGCTCTCGTGCGGCAG
CAGCTGCCTGAGAAGTACAAAGAGATTTTCTTCGACCAGAGCAAGAACGGCTACGCCGGCTACATTGACG
GCGGAGCCAGCCAGGAAGAGTTCTACAAGTTCATCAAGCCCATCCTGGAAAAGATGGACGGCACCGAGGA
ACTGCTCGTGAAGCTGAACAGAGAGGACCTGCTGCGGAAGCAGCGGACCTTCGACAACGGCAGCATCCCC
CACCAGATCCACCTGGGAGAGCTGCACGCCATTCTGCGGCGGCAGGAAGATTTTTACCCATTCCTGAAGG
ACAACCGGGAAAAGATCGAGAAGATCCTGACCTTCCGCATCCCCTACTACGTGGGCCCTCTGGCCAGGGG
AAACAGCAGATTCGCCTGGATGACCAGAAAGAGCGAGGAAACCATCACCCCCTGGAACTTCGAGGAAGTG
GTGGACAAGGGCGCTTCCGCCCAGAGCTTCATCGAGCGGATGACCAACTTCGATAAGAACCTGCCCAACG
AGAAGGTGCTGCCCAAGCACAGCCTGCTGTACGAGTACTTCACCGTGTATAACGAGCTGACCAAAGTGAA
ATACGTGACCGAGGGAATGAGAAAGCCCGCCTTCCTGAGCGGCGAGCAGAAAAAGGCCATCGTGGACCTG
CTGTTCAAGACCAACCGGAAAGTGACCGTGAAGCAGCTGAAAGAGGACTACTTCAAGAAAATCGAGTGCT
TCGACTCCGTGGAAATCTCCGGCGTGGAAGATCGGTTCAACGCCTCCCTGGGCACATACCACGATCTGCT
GAAAATTATCAAGGACAAGGACTTCCTGGACAATGAGGAAAACGAGGACATTCTGGAAGATATCGTGCTG
ACCCTGACACTGTTTGAGGACAGAGAGATGATCGAGGAACGGCTGAAAACCTATGCCCACCTGTTCGACG
ACAAAGTGATGAAGCAGCTGAAGCGGCGGAGATACACCGGCTGGGGCAGGCTGAGCCGGAAGCTGATCAA
CGGCATCCGGGACAAGCAGTCCGGCAAGACAATCCTGGATTTCCTGAAGTCCGACGGCTTCGCCAACAGA
AACTTCATGCAGCTGATCCACGACGACAGCCTGACCTTTAAAGAGGACATCCAGAAAGCCCAGGTGTCCG
GCCAGGGCGATAGCCTGCACGAGCACATTGCCAATCTGGCCGGCAGCCCCGCCATTAAGAAGGGCATCCT
GCAGACAGTGAAGGTGGTGGACGAGCTCGTGAAAGTGATGGGCCGGCACAAGCCCGAGAACATCGTGATC
GAAATGGCCAGAGAGAACCAGACCACCCAGAAGGGACAGAAGAACAGCCGCGAGAGAATGAAGCGGATCG
AAGAGGGCATCAAAGAGCTGGGCAGCCAGATCCTGAAAGAACACCCCGTGGAAAACACCCAGCTGCAGAA
CGAGAAGCTGTACCTGTACTACCTGCAGAATGGGCGGGATATGTACGTGGACCAGGAACTGGACATCAAC
CGGCTGTCCGACTACGATGTGGACCATATCGTGCCTCAGAGCTTTCTGAAGGACGACTCCATCGACAACA
AGGTGCTGACCAGAAGCGACAAGAACCGGGGCAAGAGCGACAACGTGCCCTCCGAAGAGGTCGTGAAGAA
GATGAAGAACTACTGGCGGCAGCTGCTGAACGCCAAGCTGATTACCCAGAGAAAGTTCGACAATCTGACC
AAGGCCGAGAGAGGCGGCCTGAGCGAACTGGATAAGGCCGGCTTCATCAAGAGACAGCTGGTGGAAACCC
GGCAGATCACAAAGCACGTGGCACAGATCCTGGACTCCCGGATGAACACTAAGTACGACGAGAATGACAA
GCTGATCCGGGAAGTGAAAGTGATCACCCTGAAGTCCAAGCTGGTGTCCGATTTCCGGAAGGATTTCCAG
TTTTACAAAGTGCGCGAGATCAACAACTACCACCACGCCCACGACGCCTACCTGAACGCCGTCGTGGGAA
CCGCCCTGATCAAAAAGTACCCTAAGCTGGAAAGCGAGTTCGTGTACGGCGACTACAAGGTGTACGACGT
GCGGAAGATGATCGCCAAGAGCGAGCAGGAAATCGGCAAGGCTACCGCCAAGTACTTCTTCTACAGCAAC
ATCATGAACTTTTTCAAGACCGAGATTACCCTGGCCAACGGCGAGATCCGGAAGCGGCCTCTGATCGAGA
CAAACGGCGAAACCGGGGAGATCGTGTGGGATAAGGGCCGGGATTTTGCCACCGTGCGGAAAGTGCTGAG
CATGCCCCAAGTGAATATCGTGAAAAAGACCGAGGTGCAGACAGGCGGCTTCAGCAAAGAGTCTATCCTG
CCCAAGAGGAACAGCGATAAGCTGATCGCCAGAAAGAAGGACTGGGACCCTAAGAAGTACGGCGGCTTCG
ACAGCCCCACCGTGGCCTATTCTGTGCTGGTGGTGGCCAAAGTGGAAAAGGGCAAGTCCAAGAAACTGAA
GAGTGTGAAAGAGCTGCTGGGGATCACCATCATGGAAAGAAGCAGCTTCGAGAAGAATCCCATCGACTTT
CTGGAAGCCAAGGGCTACAAAGAAGTGAAAAAGGACCTGATCATCAAGCTGCCTAAGTACTCCCTGTTCG
AGCTGGAAAACGGCCGGAAGAGAATGCTGGCCTCTGCCGGCGAACTGCAGAAGGGAAACGAACTGGCCCT
GCCCTCCAAATATGTGAACTTCCTGTACCTGGCCAGCCACTATGAGAAGCTGAAGGGCTCCCCCGAGGAT
AATGAGCAGAAACAGCTGTTTGTGGAACAGCACAAGCACTACCTGGACGAGATCATCGAGCAGATCAGCG
AGTTCTCCAAGAGAGTGATCCTGGCCGACGCTAATCTGGACAAAGTGCTGTCCGCCTACAACAAGCACCG
GGATAAGCCCATCAGAGAGCAGGCCGAGAATATCATCCACCTGTTTACCCTGACCAATCTGGGAGCCCCT
GCCGCCTTCAAGTACTTTGACACCACCATCGACCGGAAGAGGTACACCAGCACCAAAGAGGTGCTGGACG
CCACCCTGATCCACCAGAGCATCACCGGCCTGTACGAGACACGGATCGACCTGTCTCAGCTGGGAGGCGA
CAAAAGGCCGGCGGCCACGAAAAAGGCCGGCCAGGCAAAAAAGAAAAAGGGATCAGGCAAGCTTGAGGGC
AGAGGAAGTCTTCTAACATGCGGTGACGTGGAGGAGAATCCCGGCCCTGCTAGCGGTAGCGGCAGCGGTA
GCATGACCGAGTACAAGCCCACGGTGCGCCTCGCCACCCGCGACGACGTCCCCCGGGCCGTACGCACCCT
CGCCGCCGCGTTCGCCGACTACCCCGCCACGCGCCACACCGTCGACCCGGACCGCCACATCGAGCGGGTC
ACCGAGCTGCAAGAACTCTTCCTCACGCGCGTCGGGCTCGACATCGGCAAGGTGTGGGTCGCGGACGACG
GCGCCGCGGTGGCGGTCTGGACCACGCCGGAGAGCGTCGAAGCGGGGGCGGTGTTCGCCGAGATCGGCCC
GCGCATGGCCGAGTTGAGCGGTTCCCGGCTGGCCGCGCAGCAACAGATGGAAGGCCTCCTGGCGCCGCAC
CGGCCCAAGGAGCCCGCGTGGTTCCTGGCCACCGTCGGCGTCTCGCCCGACCACCAGGGCAAGGGTCTGG
GCAGCGCCGTCGTGCTCCCCGGAGTGGAGGCGGCCGAGCGCGCCGGGGTGCCCGCCTTCCTGGAGACCTC
CGCGCCCCGCAACCTCCCCTTCTACGAGCGGCTCGGCTTCACCGTCACCGCCGACGTCGAGGTGCCCGAA
GGACCGCGCACCTGGTGCATGACCCGCAAGCCCGGTGCCTGACTCGAGGGATCCAGACATGATAAGATAC
ATTGATGAGTTTGGACAAACCACAACTAGAATGCAGTGAAAAAAATGCTTTATTTGTGAAATTTGTGATG
CTATTGCTTTATTTGTAACCATTATAAGCTGCAATAAACAAGTTAACAACAACAATTGCATTCATTTTAT
GTTTCAGGTTCAGGGGGAGGTGTGGGAGGTTTTTTAAAGCAAGTAAAACCTCTACAAATGTGGTATGGCT
GATTATGATCAGTCGACCGATGCCCTTGAGAGCCTTCAACCCAGTCAGCTCCTTCCGGTGGGCGCGGGGC
ATGACTATCGTCGCCGCACTTATGACTGTCTTCTTTATCATGCAACTCGTAGGACAGGTGCCGGCAGCGC
TCTGGGTCATTTTCGGCGAGGACCGCTTTCGCTGGAGCGCGACGATGATCGGCCTGTCGCTTGCGGTATT
CGGAATCTTGCACGCCCTCGCTCAAGCCTTCGTCACTGGTCCCGCCACCAAACGTTTCGGCGAGAAGCAG
GCCATTATCGCCGGCATGGCGGCCGACGCGCTGGGCTACGTCTTGCTGGCGTTCGCGACGCGAGGCTGGA
TGGCCTTCCCCATTATGATTCTTCTCGCTTCCGGCGGCATCGGGATGCCCGCGTTGCAGGCCATGCTGTC
CAGGCAGGTAGATGACGACCATCAGGGACAGCTTCAAGGATCGCTCGCGGCTCTTACCAGCCAGCAAAAG
GCCAGGAACCGTAAAAAGGCCGCGTTGCTGGCGTTTTTCCATAGGCTCCGCCCCCCTGACGAGCATCACA
AAAATCGACGCTCAAGTCAGAGGTGGCGAAACCCGACAGGACTATAAAGATACCAGGCGTTTCCCCCTGG
AAGCTCCCTCGTGCGCTCTCCTGTTCCGACCCTGCCGCTTACCGGATACCTGTCCGCCTTTCTCCCTTCG
GGAAGCGTGGCGCTTTCTCAATGCTCACGCTGTAGGTATCTCAGTTCGGTGTAGGTCGTTCGCTCCAAGC
TGGGCTGTGTGCACGAACCCCCCGTTCAGCCCGACCGCTGCGCCTTATCCGGTAACTATCGTCTTGAGTC
CAACCCGGTAAGACACGACTTATCGCCACTGGCAGCAGCCACTGGTAACAGGATTAGCAGAGCGAGGTAT
GTAGGCGGTGCTACAGAGTTCTTGAAGTGGTGGCCTAACTACGGCTACACTAGAAGGACAGTATTTGGTA
TCTGCGCTCTGCTGAAGCCAGTTACCTTCGGAAAAAGAGTTGGTAGCTCTTGATCCGGCAAACAAACCAC
CGCTGGTAGCGGTGGTTTTTTTGTTTGCAAGCAGCAGATTACGCGCAGAAAAAAAGGATCTCAAGAAGAT
CCTTTGATCTTTTCTACGGGGTCTGACGCTCAGTGGAACGAAAACTCACGTTAAGGGATTTTGGTCATGA
GATTATCAAAAAGGATCTTCACCTAGATCCTTTTAAATTAAAAATGAAGTTTTAAATCAATCTAAAGTAT
ATATGAGTAAACTTGGTCTGACAGTTACCAATGCTTAATCAGTGAGGCACCTATCTCAGCGATCTGTCTA
TTTCGTTCATCCATAGTTGCCTGACTCCCCGTCGTGTAGATAACTACGATACGGGAGGGCTTACCATCTG
GCCCCAGTGCTGCAATGATACCGCGAGACCCACGCTCACCGGCTCCAGATTTATCAGCAATAAACCAGCC
AGCCGGAAGGGCCGAGCGCAGAAGTGGTCCTGCAACTTTATCCGCCTCCATCCAGTCTATTAATTGTTGC
CGGGAAGCTAGAGTAAGTAGTTCGCCAGTTAATAGTTTGCGCAACGTTGTTGCCATTGCTGCAGGCATCG
TGGTGTCACGCTCGTCGTTTGGTATGGCTTCATTCAGCTCCGGTTCCCAACGATCAAGGCGAGTTACATG
ATCCCCCATGTTGTGCAAAAAAGCGGTTAGCTCCTTCGGTCCTCCGATCGTTGTCAGAAGTAAGTTGGCC
GCAGTGTTATCACTCATGGTTATGGCAGCACTGCATAATTCTCTTACTGTCATGCCATCCGTAAGATGCT
TTTCTGTGACTGGTGAGTACTCAACCAAGTCATTCTGAGAATAGTGTATGCGGCGACCGAGTTGCTCTTG
CCCGGCGTCAACACGGGATAATACCGCGCCACATAGCAGAACTTTAAAAGTGCTCATCATTGGAAAACGT
TCTTCGGGGCGAAAACTCTCAAGGATCTTACCGCTGTTGAGATCCAGTTCGATGTAACCCACTCGTGCAC
CCAACTGATCTTCAGCATCTTTTACTTTCACCAGCGTTTCTGGGTGAGCAAAAACAGGAAGGCAAAATGC
CGCAAAAAAGGGAATAAGGGCGACACGGAAATGTTGAATACTCATACTCTTCCTTTTTCAATATTATTGA
AGCATTTATCAGGGTTATTGTCTCATGAGCGGATACATATTTGAATGTATTTAGAAAAATAAACAAATAG
GGGTTCCGCGCACATTTCCCCGAAAAGTGCCACCTGACGTCTAAGAAACCATTATTATCATGACATTAAC
CTATAAAAATAGGCGTATCACGAGGCCCTTTCGTCTTCAAGGAATTAATTCTATATTCTAAAAACACAAA
TGATACTTCTAAAAAAAAATCATGAATGGCATCAACTCTGAATCAAATCTTTGCAGATGCACCTACTTCT
CATTTCCACTGTCACATCATTTTTCC
