>Addgene plasmid #49331 | pAc-y1sgRNA-Cas9 | addgene partial sequence | sequence record 75110 | AC5 5'-ACACAAAGCCGCTCCATCAG-3'
TCGGGGTACCTACTAGTCCAGTGTGGTGGAATTCATGGACTATAAGGACCACGACGGAGACTACAAGGAT
CATGATATTGATTACAAAGACGATGACGATAAGATGGCCCCAAAGAAGAAGCGGAAGGTCGGTATCCACG
GAGTCCCAGCAGCCGACAAGAAGTACAGCATCGGCCTGGACATCGGCACCAACTCTGTGGGCTGGGCCGT
GATCACCGACGAGTACAAGGTGCCCAGCAAGAAATTCAAGGTGCTGGGCAACACCGACCGGCACAGCATC
AAGAAGAACCTGATCGGAGCCCTGCTGTTCGACAGCGGCGAAACAGCCGAGGCCACCCGGCTGAAGAGAA
CCGCCAGAAGAAGATACACCAGACGGAAGAACCGGATCTGCTATCTGCAAGAGATCTTCAGCAACGAGAT
GGCCAAGGTGGACGACAGCTTCTTCCACAGACTGGAAGAGTCCTTCCTGGTGGAAGAGGATAAGAAGCAC
GAGCGGCACCCCATCTTCGGCAACATCGTGGACGAGGTGGCCTACCACGAGAAGTACCCCACCATCTACC
ACCTGAGAAAGAAACTGGTGGACAGCACCGACAAGGCCGACCTGCGGCTGATCTATCTGGCCCTGGCCCA
CATGATCAAGTTCCGGGGCCACTTCCTGATCGAGGGCGACCTGAACCCCGACAACAGCGACGTGGACAAG
CTGTTCATCCAGCTGGTGCAGACCTACAACCAGCTGTTCGAGGAAAACCCCATCAACGCCAGCGGCGTGG
ACGCCAAGGCCATCCTGTCTGCCAGACTGAGCAAGAGCAGACGGCTGGAAAATCTGATCGCCCAGCTGCC
CGGCGAGAAGAAGAATGGCCTGTTCGGAAACCTGATTGCCCTGAGCCTGGGCCTGACCCCCAACTTCAAG
AGCAACTTCGACCTGG
