>Addgene plasmid #49331 | pAc-y1sgRNA-Cas9 | addgene partial sequence | sequence record 75113 | pBRforEco 5'-AATAGGCGTATCACGAGGC-3'
TCTATATTCTAAAAACACAAATGATACTTCTAAAAAAAAATCATGAATGGCATCAACTCTGAATCAAATC
TTTGCAGATGCACCTACTTCTCATTTCCACTGTCACATCATTTTTCCAGATCTAAAAAAGCACCGACTCG
GTGCCACTTTTTCAAGTTGATAACGGACTAGCCTTATTTTAACTTGCTATTTCTAGCTCTAAAACCGGTT
CCAGTGTCCAAAACCGAAGTATTGAGGAAAACATACCTATATAAATGATCAACATCAGGAAAGAGCAGTT
GAGAATTATAAGAATTGGCAAATGGTCTTAAGAACCCTCTGCTTAAGATTTTCAAAATTTCCTTTAGAAT
CAAAGTGTCCTATTGTTCGTTTGTTGAAAACACAGTTCGATTTATTGACTATAATAAATTGATAGTTTTA
AATATAGAGGCACGACTAAGAGAGTTTGGTTTTGTTTTGGTTAGGGACCAAAAAAAGTATACATAACGAA
TAAAAAAGGATTTAAGTGCAAATGGTAAAAAAGTGTCGAGTTTTTCTTGAGTTGATTGTGCTGTAATGAG
ACTCTGCATTCGGCATTTGACTCGGCTTTTCCTACTCGTGCCGTATTTCAGGCTGCAAGTCGAACAGATC
TCGCTGCCTGTTATGTGGCCCACAAACCAAGACACGTTTTATGGCCATTAAAGCTGGCTGATCGTCGCCA
AACACCAAATACATAATGAATATGTACACATTCGAGAAAGAAGCGATCAAAGAAGCGTCTTCGGGCGGAG
TAGGAGAATGCGGAGGAGAAGGAGAACGAGCTGATCTAGTATCTCTCCACAATCCAATGCCAACTGACCA
ACTGGCCATATTCGGAGCAATTTGAAGCCAATTTCCATCGCCTGGCGATCGCTCCATTCTTGGCTATATG
TTTTTCACCGTTACCCGGGGCCATTTTCAAAGACTCGTCGGCAAGATAAGATTGTGTC
